Addgene plasmid #48551: pFUSB4_GTCT
Depositing lab: Stephen Ekker. Depositing organization: Mayo Foundation for Medical Education and Research. Publication: High Efficiency In Vivo Genome Engineering with a Simplified 15-RVD GoldyTALEN Design. Ma AC, Lee HB, Clark KJ, Ekker SC. PLoS One. 2013 May 29;8(5):e65259. doi: 10.1371/journal.pone.0065259. Print 2013. PubMed 23734242.
Backbone
  Vector backbone: pFUS_B4
  Vector type: Mammalian Expression, TALEN
Growth in bacteria
  Bacterial resistance: Spectinomycin, 50 μg/mL
  Growth temperature: 37°C
  Growth strain: Top10
  Copy number: Unknown
Gene/Insert
  Gene/Insert name: RVD sequence: NN NG HD NG
  Species: Synthetic
  Cloning method: Unknown
  Sequencing primers: 5′ ttgatgcctggcagttccct; 3′ cgaaccgaacaggcttatgt
Terms and licenses: Academic/Nonprofit Terms; Industry Terms: Not Available to Industry
Depositor comments: Plasmid was created using Golden Gate cloning.
How to cite: pFUSB4_GTCT was a gift from Stephen Ekker (Addgene plasmid # 48551 ; http://n2t.net/addgene:48551 ; RRID:Addgene_48551)
