[The description below was written by a language model from this plasmid's Addgene catalogue record and pLannotate feature annotations shown in this document.]
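Description:
pFUSB4_GTCT is a small (about 2.9 kb) bacterial intermediate plasmid for Golden Gate assembly of TALE nucleases, built in the pFUS_B4 array backbone. Although catalogued under "Mammalian Expression, TALEN", the annotated features show only bacterial maintenance elements and no eukaryotic promoter or nuclease domain, so it is best understood as a pre-assembled building block rather than a stand-alone expression vector. It replicates in E. coli from a high-copy ColE1/pUC-type origin and is selected with spectinomycin through the aadA (SmR) aminoglycoside adenylyltransferase gene. That gene sits downstream of a fragment of the class 1 integron Pc promoter and a remnant of a gentamicin acetyltransferase gene. Short leftover fragments of lacZα and lacI are also detected, along with the rrnB T1 and T2 transcription terminators.

The insert is a synthetic array of four TALE repeats carrying the repeat-variable diresidues NN, NG, HD and NG. By the standard TALE recognition code these specify the bases G, T, C and T, as reflected in the plasmid name. The depositor notes that the array was made by Golden Gate cloning. The annotation tool did not label the repeat array itself; it presumably lies in the unannotated region after the lacZα remnant, which would be consistent with replacement of a lacZα screening cassette, but the record does not state this.

The associated publication describes a simplified 15-RVD GoldyTALEN design for in vivo genome engineering. This suggests the plasmid belongs to a set of ready-made four-repeat modules that are combined with other arrays in a final TALEN backbone, reducing the number of assembly steps.
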