Features (pLannotate 1.2.2; 8 found; start..end, strand, type, name):
      3..39      -  CDS            lacZα (fragment): LacZα fragment of β-galactosidase; lacZ fragment
    596..619     +  promoter       Pc promoter (fragment): intI1 (promoter lies within the coding sequence); class 1 integron promoter
    795..851     +  CDS            GmR (fragment): gentamycin acetyltransferase; aacC1; confers resistance to gentamycin
    858..1649    +  CDS            SmR: aminoglycoside adenylyltransferase (Murphy, 1985); aadA; confers resistance to spectinomycin and streptomycin
   1742..2330    +  rep_origin     ori: high-copy-number ColE1/pMB1/pBR322/pUC origin of replication
   2513..2605    +  CDS            lacI (fragment): lac repressor; lacI; The lac repressor binds to the lac operator to inhibit transcription in E. coli. This inhibition can be relieved by adding lactose or isopropyl-β-D-thiogalactopyranoside (IPTG).
   2660..2687    -  terminator     rrnB T2 terminator: transcription terminator T2 from the E. coli rrnB gene
   2819..2862    +  terminator     rrnB T1 terminator: Escherichia coli rrnB; transcription terminator T1 from the E. coli rrnB gene
>Addgene plasmid #48551 | pFUSB4_GTCT | depositor full sequence | sequence record 70251 | Full Sequence
ATGTTTTCCCAGTCACGACGTTGTAAAACGACGGCCAGTCTTAAGCGTCTCATGGCCTGACCCCGGACCA
AGTGGTGGCCTATCGCCAGCAACAATGGCGGCAAGCAAGCGCTCGAAACGGTGCAGCGGCTGTTGCCGGT
GCTGTGCCAGGACCATGGCCTGACCCCGGACCAAGTGGTGGCTATCGCCAGCAACGGTGGCGGCAAGCAA
GCGCTCGAAACGGTGCAGCGGCTGTTGCCGGTGCTGTGCCAGGACCATGGCCTGACTCCGGACCAAGTGG
TGGCTATCGCCAGCCACGATGGCGGCAAGCAAGCGCTCGAAACGGTGCAGCGGCTGTTGCCGGTGCTGTG
CCAGGACCATGGCCTGACCCCGGACCAAGTGGTGGCTATCGCCAGCAACGGTGGCGGCAAGCAAGCGCTC
GAAACGGTGCAGCGGCTGTTGCCGGTGCTGTGCCAGGACCATGGCCTGACCCCGGACCAAGTGGTGGCTA
TCGAGACGTCTAGACCAGCCAGGACAGAAATGCCTCGACTTCGCTGCTACCCAAGGTTGCCGGGTGACGC
ACACCGTGGAAACGGATGAAGGCACGAACCCAGTGGACATAAGCCTGTTCGGTTCGTAAGCTGTAATGCA
AGTAGCGTATGCGCTCACGCAACTGGTCCAGAACCTTGACCGAACGCAGCGGTGGTAACGGCGCAGTGGC
GGTTTTCATGGCTTGTTATGACTGTTTTTTTGGGGTACAGTCTATGCCTCGGGCATCCAAGCAGCAAGCG
CGTTACGCCGTGGGTCGATGTTTGATGTTATGGAGCAGCAACGATGTTACGCAGCAGGGCAGTCGCCCTA
AAACAAAGTTAAACATTATGAGGGAAGCGGTGATCGCCGAAGTATCGACTCAACTATCAGAGGTAGTTGG
CGTCATCGAGCGCCATCTCGAACCGACGTTGCTGGCCGTACATTTGTACGGCTCCGCAGTGGATGGCGGC
CTGAAGCCACACAGTGATATTGATTTGCTGGTTACGGTGACCGTAAGGCTTGATGAAACAACGCGGCGAG
CTTTGATCAACGACCTTTTGGAAACTTCGGCTTCCCCTGGAGAGAGCGAGATTCTCCGCGCTGTAGAAGT
CACCATTGTTGTGCACGACGACATCATTCCGTGGCGTTATCCAGCTAAGCGCGAACTGCAATTTGGAGAA
TGGCAGCGCAATGACATTCTTGCAGGTATCTTCGAGCCAGCCACGATCGACATTGATCTGGCTATCTTGC
TGACAAAAGCAAGAGAACATAGCGTTGCCTTGGTAGGTCCAGCGGCGGAGGAACTCTTTGATCCGGTTCC
TGAACAGGATCTATTTGAGGCGCTAAATGAAACCTTAACGCTATGGAACTCGCCGCCCGACTGGGCTGGC
GATGAGCGAAATGTAGTGCTTACGTTGTCCCGCATTTGGTACAGCGCAGTAACCGGCAAAATCGCGCCGA
AGGATGTCGCTGCCGACTGGGCAATGGAGCGCCTGCCGGCCCAGTATCAGCCCGTCATACTTGAAGCTAG
ACAGGCTTATCTTGGACAAGAAGAAGATCGCTTGGCCTCGCGCGCAGATCAGTTGGAAGAATTTGTCCAC
TACGTGAAAGGCGAGATCACCAAGGTAGTCGGCAAATAACCCTCGAGCCACCCATGACCAAAATCCCTTA
ACGTGAGTTACGCGTCGTTCCACTGAGCGTCAGACCCCGTAGAAAAGATCAAAGGATCTTCTTGAGATCC
TTTTTTTCTGCGCGTAATCTGCTGCTTGCAAACAAAAAAACCACCGCTACCAGCGGTGGTTTGTTTGCCG
GATCAAGAGCTACCAACTCTTTTTCCGAAGGTAACTGGCTTCAGCAGAGCGCAGATACCAAATACTGTCC
TTCTAGTGTAGCCGTAGTTAGGCCACCACTTCAAGAACTCTGTAGCACCGCCTACATACCTCGCTCTGCT
AATCCTGTTACCAGTGGCTGCTGCCAGTGGCGATAAGTCGTGTCTTACCGGGTTGGACTCAAGACGATAG
TTACCGGATAAGGCGCAGCGGTCGGGCTGAACGGGGGGTTCGTGCACACAGCCCAGCTTGGAGCGAACGA
CCTACACCGAACTGAGATACCTACAGCGTGAGCATTGAGAAAGCGCCACGCTTCCCGAAGGGAGAAAGGC
GGACAGGTATCCGGTAAGCGGCAGGGTCGGAACAGGAGAGCGCACGAGGGAGCTTCCAGGGGGAAACGCC
TGGTATCTTTATAGTCCTGTCGGGTTTCGCCACCTCTGACTTGAGCGTCGATTTTTGTGATGCTCGTCAG
GGGGGCGGAGCCTATGGAAAAACGCCAGCAACGCGGCCTTTTTACGGTTCCTGGCCTTTTGCTGGCCTTT
TGCTCACATGTTCTTTCCTGCGTTATCCCCTGATTCTGTGGATAACCGTATTACCGCCTTTGAGTGAGCT
GATACCGCTCGCCGCAGCCGAACGACCGAGCGCAGCGAGTCAGTGAGCGAGGAAGCGGAAGAGCGCCCAA
TACGCAAACCGCCTCTCCCCGCGCGTTGGCCGATTCATTAATGCAGCTGGCACGACAGGTTTCCCGACTG
GAAAGCGGGCAGTGAGCGCAACGCAATTAATACGCGTACCGCTAGCCAGGAAGAGTTTGTAGAAACGCAA
AAAGGCCATCCGTCAGGATGGCCTTCTGCTTAGTTTGATGCCTGGCAGTTTATGGCGGGCGTCCTGCCCG
CCACCCTCCGGGCCGTTGCTTCACAACGTTCAAATCCGCTCCCGGCGGATTTGTCCTACTCAGGAGAGCG
TTCACCGACAAACAACAGATAAAACGAAAGGCCCAGTCTTCCGACTGAGCCTTTCGTTTTATTTGATGCC
TGGCAGTTCCCTACTCTCGCGTTAACGCTAGCATGG
