>Addgene plasmid #48551 | pFUSB4_GTCT | addgene partial sequence | sequence record 73072 | pCR8_F1 5'-ttgatgcctggcagttccct-3'
TCACGACGTTGTAAAACGACGGCCAGTCTTAAGCGTCTCATGGCCTGACCCCGGACCAAGTGGTGGCTAT
CGCCAGCAACAATGGCGGCAAGCAAGCGCTCGAAACGGTGCAGCGGCTGTTGCCGGTGCTGTGCCAGGAC
CATGGCCTGACCCCGGACCAAGTGGTGGCTATCGCCAGCAACGGTGGCGGCAAGCAAGCGCTCGAAACGG
TGCAGCGGCTGTTGCCGGTGCTGTGCCAGGACCATGGCCTGACTCCGGACCAAGTGGTGGCTATCGCCAG
CCACGATGGCGGCAAGCAAGCGCTCGAAACGGTGCAGCGGCTGTTGCCGGTGCTGTGCCAGGACCATGGC
CTGACCCCGGACCAAGTGGTGGCTATCGCCAGCAACGGTGGCGGCAAGCAAGCGCTCGAAACGGTGCAGC
GGCTGTTGCCGGTGCTGTGCCAGGACCATGGCCTGACCCCGGACCAAGTGGTGGCTATCGAGACGTCTAG
ACCAGCCAGGACAGAAATGCCTCGACTTCGCTGCTACCCAAGGTTGCCGGGTGACGCACACCGTGGAAAC
GGATGAAGGCACGAACCCAGTGGACATAAGCCTGTTCGGTTCGTAAGCTGTAATGCAAGTAGCGTATGCG
CTCACGCAACTGGTCCAGAACCTTGACCGAACGCAGCGGTGGTAACGGCGCAGTGGCGGTTTTCATGGCT
TGTTATGACTGTTTTTTTGGGGTACAGTCTATGCCTCGGGCATCCAAGCAGCAAGCGCGTTACGCCGTGG
GTCGATGTTTGATGTTATGGAGCAGCAACGATGTTACGCAGCAGGGCAGTCGCCCTAAAACAAAGTTAAA
CATTATGAGGGAAGCGGTGATCGCCGAAGTATCGACTCAACTATCAGAGGTAGTTGGCGTCATCGAGCGC
CATCTCGAACCGACGTTGCTGGCCGTACATTTGTACGGCTCCGCA
